Addgene plasmid #197188: pCytERM-miRFP713-N1
Purpose: Expresses the fusion protein of CytERM-miRFP713 in mammalian cells
Depositing lab: Kiryl Piatkevich. Depositing organization: Westlake University. Publication: Quantitative assessment of near-infrared fluorescent proteins. Zhang H, Papadaki S, Sun X, Wang X, Drobizhev M, Yao L, Rehbock M, Koster RW, Wu L, Namikawa K, Piatkevich KD. Nat Methods. 2023 Sep 4. doi: 10.1038/s41592-023-01975-z. PubMed 37666982.
Backbone
  Vector backbone: pN1
  Vector type: Mammalian Expression
Growth in bacteria
  Bacterial resistance: Kanamycin, 50 μg/mL
  Growth temperature: 37°C
  Growth strain: NEB Stable
  Copy number: High Copy
Gene/Insert
  Gene/Insert name: CytERM-miRFP713
  Species: M. musculus (mouse)
  Cloning method: Gibson Cloning
Terms and licenses: Academic/Nonprofit Terms; Industry Terms: Not Available to Industry
Depositor comments: Please visit https://www.researchsquare.com/article/rs-797586/v1 for preprint.
How to cite: pCytERM-miRFP713-N1 was a gift from Kiryl Piatkevich (Addgene plasmid # 197188 ; http://n2t.net/addgene:197188 ; RRID:Addgene_197188)
