[The description below was written by a language model from this plasmid's Addgene catalogue record and pLannotate feature annotations shown in this document.]
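Description:
pCytERM-miRFP713-N1 is a mammalian expression plasmid of about 5 kb built on an N1-type backbone (pN1), in which the gene of interest sits upstream of, and in frame with, a fluorescent protein. It replicates in E. coli from a high-copy ColE1/pUC-type origin and also carries an f1 phage origin. A single NeoR/KanR (aminoglycoside phosphotransferase) gene provides selection in both hosts. A bacterial bla-type promoter drives it for kanamycin resistance in bacteria. An SV40 enhancer/early promoter and an HSV TK polyadenylation signal allow G418 selection in mammalian cells. The short ble and bGH poly(A) fragments in the annotation appear to be backbone remnants or partial matches rather than functional units.

The expression cassette uses the human CMV immediate-early enhancer and promoter and ends with an SV40 poly(A) signal. The open reading frame begins with CytERM, annotated here as a short N-terminal fragment of rabbit cytochrome P450 2C1, although the catalogue entry lists the insert species as mouse. This segment acts as an endoplasmic reticulum membrane anchor that displays the fused protein on the cytoplasmic face of the ER. After a short linker derived from the multiple cloning site comes miRFP713, a near-infrared fluorescent protein derived from a Rhodopseudomonas palustris bacteriophytochrome, which needs biliverdin as its chromophore.

The stated purpose is simply expression of the CytERM-miRFP713 fusion in mammalian cells, and the plasmid was deposited with a study that quantitatively compared near-infrared fluorescent proteins. CytERM fusions are commonly used in organized smooth ER assays, where restructuring of the ER reveals a fluorescent protein's tendency to oligomerise in cells. The record does not state this application explicitly.
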