Features (pLannotate 1.2.2; 16 found; start..end, strand, type, name):
     61..364     +  enhancer       CMV enhancer: human cytomegalovirus immediate early enhancer
    365..568     +  promoter       CMV promoter: human cytomegalovirus (CMV) immediate early promoter
    591..614     +  misc_feature   MCS (fragment): multiple cloning site
    615..701     +  CDS            CYP2C1 (fragment): CP2C1_RABIT - Experimental evidence at protein level: Swiss-Prot protein existence level 1. Cytochromes P450 are a group of heme-thiolate monooxygenases. In liver microsomes, this enzyme is involved in an NADPH-dependent electron transport pathway. It oxidizes a variety of structurally unrelated compounds, including steroids, fatty acids, and xenobiotics. From Oryctolagus cuniculus (Rabbit).
    696..739     +  misc_feature   MCS (fragment): multiple cloning site
    753..1700    +  CDS            miRFP713: miRFP713 is a basic (constitutively fluorescent) near ir fluorescent protein published in 2020, derived from Rhodopseudomonas palustris CGA009. It has very low acid sensitivity. It requires the cofactor biliverdin for fluorescence.
   1719..1802    +  CDS            large T antigen (fragment): large T antigen from SV40 (simian virus 40)
   1825..1946    +  polyA_signal   SV40 poly(A) signal: SV40 polyadenylation signal
   1980..2408    -  rep_origin     f1 ori (sequence partly withheld): f1 bacteriophage origin of replication; arrow indicates direction of (+) strand synthesis
   2435..2539    +  promoter       AmpR promoter: bla
   2541..2898    +  promoter       SV40 promoter: SV40 enhancer and early promoter
   2933..3727    +  CDS            NeoR/KanR: aminoglycoside phosphotransferase from Tn5; aph(3')-II (or nptII); confers resistance to neomycin, kanamycin, and G418 (Geneticin®)
   3748..3900    +  CDS            ble (fragment): BLE_KLEPN - Experimental evidence at protein level: Swiss-Prot protein existence level 1. Binding protein with a strong affinity to the bleomycin family of antibiotics. Binds to CL990; an antimitotic-antibiotic compound. From Klebsiella pneumoniae.
   3959..4006    +  polyA_signal   HSV TK poly(A) signal: herpes simplex virus thymidine kinase polyadenylation signal (Cole and Stacy, 1985)
   4097..4113    -  polyA_signal   bGH poly(A) signal (fragment): bovine growth hormone polyadenylation signal
   4335..4923    +  rep_origin     ori: high-copy-number ColE1/pMB1/pBR322/pUC origin of replication
>Addgene plasmid #197188 | pCytERM-miRFP713-N1 | addgene full sequence | sequence record 386553 | Addgene NGS Result
TAGTTATTAATAGTAATCAATTACGGGGTCATTAGTTCATAGCCCATATATGGAGTTCCGCGTTACATAA
CTTACGGTAAATGGCCCGCCTGGCTGACCGCCCAACGACCCCCGCCCATTGACGTCAATAATGACGTATG
TTCCCATAGTAACGCCAATAGGGACTTTCCATTGACGTCAATGGGTGGAGTATTTACGGTAAACTGCCCA
CTTGGCAGTACATCAAGTGTATCATATGCCAAGTACGCCCCCTATTGACGTCAATGACGGTAAATGGCCC
GCCTGGCATTATGCCCAGTACATGACCTTATGGGACTTTCCTACTTGGCAGTACATCTACGTATTAGTCA
TCGCTATTACCATGGTGATGCGGTTTTGGCAGTACATCAATGGGCGTGGATAGCGGTTTGACTCACGGGG
ATTTCCAAGTCTCCACCCCATTGACGTCAATGGGAGTTTGTTTTGGCACCAAAATCAACGGGACTTTCCA
AAATGTCGTAACAACTCCGCCCCATTGACGCAAATGGGCGGTAGGCGTGTACGGTGGGAGGTCTATATAA
GCAGAGCTGGTTTAGTGAACCGTCAGATCCGCTAGCGCTACCGGACTCAGATCTATGGACCCTGTGGTGG
TGCTGGGGCTCTGTCTCTCCTGTTTGCTTCTCCTTTCACTCTGGAAACAGAGCTATGGGGGAGGGAAGCT
TCGAATTCTGCAGTCGACGGTACCGCGGGCCCGGGATCCACCGGTCGCCACCATGGCGGAAGGATCCGTC
GCCAGGCAGCCTGACCTCTTGACCTGCGACGATGAGCCGATCCATATCCCCGGTGCCATCCAACCGCATG
GACTGCTGCTCGCCCTCGCCGCCGACATGACGATCGTTGCCGGCAGCGACAACCTTCCCGAACTCACCGG
ACTGGCGATCGGCGCCCTGATCGGCCGCTCTGCGGCCGATGTCTTCGACTCGGAGACGCACAACCGTCTG
ACGATCGCCTTGGCCGAGCCCGGGGCGGCCGTCGGAGCACCGATCACTGTCGGCTTCACGATGCGAAAGG
ACGCAGGCTTCATCGGCTCCTGGCATCGCCATGATCAGCTCATCTTCCTCGAGCTCGAGCCTCCCCAGCG
GGACGTCGCCGAGCCGCAGGCGTTCTTCCGCCGCACCAACAGCGCCATCCGCCGCCTGCAGGCCGCCGAA
ACCTTGGAAAGCGCCTGCGCCGCCGCGGCGCAAGAGGTGCGGAAGATTACCGGCTTCGATCGGGTGATGA
TCTATCGCTTCGCCTCCGACTTCAGCGGCGAAGTGATCGCAGAGGATCGGTGCGCCGAGGTCGAGTCAAA
ACTAGGCCTGCACTATCCTGCCTCAACCGTGCCGGCGCAGGCCCGTCGGCTCTATACCATCAACCCGGTA
CGGATCATTCCCGATATCAATTATCGGCCGGTGCCGGTCACCCCAGACCTCAATCCGGTCACCGGGCGGC
CGATTGATCTTAGCTTCGCCATCCTGCGCAGCGTCTCGCCCGTCCATCTGGAATTCATGCGCAACATAGG
CATGCACGGCACGATGTCGATCTCGATTTTGCGCGGCGAGCGACTGTGGGGATTGATCGTTTGCCATCAC
CGAACGCCGTACTACGTCGATCTCGATGGCCGCCAAGCCTGCAAGAGGGTCGCCGAGAGGCTGGCCACTC
AGATCGGCGTGATGGAAGAGTAAGCGGCCGCGACTCTAGATCATAATCAGCCATACCACATTTGTAGAGG
TTTTACTTGCTTTAAAAAACCTCCCACACCTCCCCCTGAACCTGAAACATAAAATGAATGCAATTGTTGT
TGTTAACTTGTTTATTGCAGCTTATAATGGTTACAAATAAAGCAATAGCATCACAAATTTCACAAATAAA
GCATTTTTTTCACTGCATTCTAGTTGTGGTTTGTCCAAACTCATCAATGTATCTTAAGGCGTAAATTGTA
AGCGTTAATATTTTGTTAAAATTCGCGTTAAATTTTTGTTAAATCAGCTCATTTTTTAACCAATAGGCCG
AAATCGGCAAAATCCCTTATAAATCAAAAGAATAGACCGAGATAGGGT
[37 nt withheld, positions 2079-2115]
AAAGAACGTGGACTCCAACGTCAAAGG
[49 nt withheld, positions 2143-2191]
T
[91 nt withheld, positions 2193-2283]
G
[124 nt withheld, positions 2285-2408]
CAGGTGGCACTTTTCGGGGAAATGTGCGCGGAACCCCTATTTGTTTATTTTTCTAAATACATTCAAATAT
GTATCCGCTCATGAGACAATAACCCTGATAAATGCTTCAATAATATTGAAAAAGGAAGAGTCCTGAGGCG
GAAAGAACCAGCTGTGGAATGTGTGTCAGTTAGGGTGTGGAAAGTCCCCAGGCTCCCCAGCAGGCAGAAG
TATGCAAAGCATGCATCTCAATTAGTCAGCAACCAGGTGTGGAAAGTCCCCAGGCTCCCCAGCAGGCAGA
AGTATGCAAAGCATGCATCTCAATTAGTCAGCAACCATAGTCCCGCCCCTAACTCCGCCCATCCCGCCCC
TAACTCCGCCCAGTTCCGCCCATTCTCCGCCCCATGGCTGACTAATTTTTTTTATTTATGCAGAGGCCGA
GGCCGCCTCGGCCTCTGAGCTATTCCAGAAGTAGTGAGGAGGCTTTTTTGGAGGCCTAGGCTTTTGCAAA
GATCGATCAAGAGACAGGATGAGGATCGTTTCGCATGATTGAACAAGATGGATTGCACGCAGGTTCTCCG
GCCGCTTGGGTGGAGAGGCTATTCGGCTATGACTGGGCACAACAGACAATCGGCTGCTCTGATGCCGCCG
TGTTCCGGCTGTCAGCGCAGGGGCGCCCGGTTCTTTTTGTCAAGACCGACCTGTCCGGTGCCCTGAATGA
ACTGCAAGACGAGGCAGCGCGGCTATCGTGGCTGGCCACGACGGGCGTTCCTTGCGCAGCTGTGCTCGAC
GTTGTCACTGAAGCGGGAAGGGACTGGCTGCTATTGGGCGAAGTGCCGGGGCAGGATCTCCTGTCATCTC
ACCTTGCTCCTGCCGAGAAAGTATCCATCATGGCTGATGCAATGCGGCGGCTGCATACGCTTGATCCGGC
TACCTGCCCATTCGACCACCAAGCGAAACATCGCATCGAGCGAGCACGTACTCGGATGGAAGCCGGTCTT
GTCGATCAGGATGATCTGGACGAAGAGCATCAGGGGCTCGCGCCAGCCGAACTGTTCGCCAGGCTCAAGG
CGAGCATGCCCGACGGCGAGGATCTCGTCGTGACCCATGGCGATGCCTGCTTGCCGAATATCATGGTGGA
AAATGGCCGCTTTTCTGGATTCATCGACTGTGGCCGGCTGGGTGTGGCGGACCGCTATCAGGACATAGCG
TTGGCTACCCGTGATATTGCTGAAGAGCTTGGCGGCGAATGGGCTGACCGCTTCCTCGTGCTTTACGGTA
TCGCCGCTCCCGATTCGCAGCGCATCGCCTTCTATCGCCTTCTTGACGAGTTCTTCTGAGCGGGACTCTG
GGGTTCGAAATGACCGACCAAGCGACGCCCAACCTGCCATCACGAGATTTCGATTCCACCGCCGCCTTCT
ATGAAAGGTTGGGCTTCGGAATCGTTTTCCGGGACGCCGGCTGGATGATCCTCCAGCGCGGGGATCTCAT
GCTGGAGTTCTTCGCCCACCCTAGGGGGAGGCTAACTGAAACACGGAAGGAGACAATACCGGAAGGAACC
CGCGCTATGACGGCAATAAAAAGACAGAATAAAACGCACGGTGTTGGGTCGTTTGTTCATAAACGCGGGG
TTCGGTCCCAGGGCTGGCACTCTGTCGATACCCCACCGAGACCCCATTGGGGCCAATACGCCCGCGTTTC
TTCCTTTTCCCCACCCCACCCCCCAAGTTCGGGTGAAGGCCCAGGGCTCGCAGCCAACGTCGGGGCGGCA
GGCCCTGCCATAGCCTCAGGTTACTCATATATACTTTAGATTGATTTAAAACTTCATTTTTAATTTAAAA
GGATCTAGGTGAAGATCCTTTTTGATAATCTCATGACCAAAATCCCTTAACGTGAGTTTTCGTTCCACTG
AGCGTCAGACCCCGTAGAAAAGATCAAAGGATCTTCTTGAGATCCTTTTTTTCTGCGCGTAATCTGCTGC
TTGCAAACAAAAAAACCACCGCTACCAGCGGTGGTTTGTTTGCCGGATCAAGAGCTACCAACTCTTTTTC
CGAAGGTAACTGGCTTCAGCAGAGCGCAGATACCAAATACTGTTCTTCTAGTGTAGCCGTAGTTAGGCCA
CCACTTCAAGAACTCTGTAGCACCGCCTACATACCTCGCTCTGCTAATCCTGTTACCAGTGGCTGCTGCC
AGTGGCGATAAGTCGTGTCTTACCGGGTTGGACTCAAGACGATAGTTACCGGATAAGGCGCAGCGGTCGG
GCTGAACGGGGGGTTCGTGCACACAGCCCAGCTTGGAGCGAACGACCTACACCGAACTGAGATACCTACA
GCGTGAGCTATGAGAAAGCGCCACGCTTCCCGAAGGGAGAAAGGCGGACAGGTATCCGGTAAGCGGCAGG
GTCGGAACAGGAGAGCGCACGAGGGAGCTTCCAGGGGGAAACGCCTGGTATCTTTATAGTCCTGTCGGGT
TTCGCCACCTCTGACTTGAGCGTCGATTTTTGTGATGCTCGTCAGGGGGGCGGAGCCTATGGAAAAACGC
CAGCAACGCGGCCTTTTTACGGTTCCTGGCCTTTTGCTGGCCTTTTGCTCACATGTTCTTTCCTGCGTTA
TCCCCTGATTCTGTGGATAACCGTATTACCGCCATGCAT
